>Addgene plasmid #194031 | RcSxph F784C | addgene full sequence | sequence record 394227 | Addgene NGS Result
GGAAGACCTCGGCCGTCGCGGCGCTTGCCGGTGGTGCTGACCCCGGATGAAGTGGTTCGCATCCTCGGTT
TTCTGGAAGGCGAGCATCGTTTGTTCGCCCAGGACTCTAGCTATAGTTCTAGTGGTTGGCTACGTATACT
CCGGAATATTAATAGATCATGGAGATAATTAAAATGATAACCATCTCGCAAATAAATAAGTATTTTACTG
TTTTCGTAACAGTTTTGTAATAAAAAAACCTATAAATATTCCGGATTATTCATACCGTCCCACCATCGGG
CGCGGATCCATGGCTCCTACCTTCCAGACCGCTCTGTTCTTCACCATCATCTCCCTGTCCTTCGCTATGG
CCCCGAACGCAAAGCAAGTCCGCTGGTGTGCTATCAGCGACCTGGAGCAGAAGAAATGCAACGATCTGGT
TGGTAGCTGCAACGTGCCGGACATCACCCTGGTGTGCGTTCTGCGTAGCAGCACCGAAGATTGCATGACC
GCGATCAAGGACGGTCAGGCGGATGCTATGTTCCTGGACAGCGGCGAGGTGTACGAAGCGAGCAAAGATC
CGTACAACCTGAAGCCGATCATCGCTGAACCGTACAGCAGCAACCGTGACCTGCAGAAGTGCCTGAAAGA
GCGTCAGCAGGCGCTGGCTAAGAAAATGATCGGTCACTACATCCCGCAGTGCGATGAGAAAGGCAACTAC
CAACCGCAGCAGTGCCACGGTAGCACCGGTCACTGCTGGTGCGTTAACGCGATGGGTGAAAAGATCAGCG
GTACCAACACCCCGCCGGGTCAGACCCGTGCTACCTGCGAGCGTCACGAACTGCCGAAGTGCCTGAAAGA
ACGTCAGGTGGCGCTGGGTGGCGACGAGAAAGTTCTGGGTCGTTTCGTGCCGCAGTGCGATGAAAAGGGC
AACTACGAGCCGCAGCAGTTCCACGGTAGCACCGGCTACTCCTGGTGTGTTAACGCGATCGGCGAGGAAA
TCGCTGGCACCAAAACCCCGCCGGGCAAGATCCCGGCTACCTGCCAGAAGCACGACCTGGTGACCACCTG
CCACTACGCGGTTGCTATGGTGAAGAAAAGCAGCGCGTTCCAGTTCAACCAGCTGAAGGGCAAACGTAGC
TGCCACAGCGGTGTTAGCAAAACCGACGGCTGGAAGGCGCTGGTGACCGTTCTGGTGGAAAAGAAACTGC
TGAGCTGGGATGGTCCGGCGAAAGAGAGCATCCAGCGTGCTATGAGCAAGTTCTTCAGCGTGAGCTGCAT
TCCGGGTGCTACCCAGACCAACCTGTGCAAGCAGTGCAAAGGCGAGGAAGGCAAGAACTGCAAAAACAGC
CACGACGAACCGTACTACGGTAACTACGGCGCGTTCCGTTGCCTGAAGGAAGACATGGGTGACGTTGCGT
TCCTGCGTAGCACCGCTCTGAGCGACGAGCACAGCGAAGTGTACGAGCTGCTGTGCCCGGATAACACCCG
TAAGCCGCTGAACAAGTACAAAGAGTGCAACCTGGGTACCGTTCCGGCTGGCACCGTGGTTACCCGTAAG
ATCAGCGACAAAACCGAAGACATCAACAACTTCCTGATGGAGGCGCAGAAGCGTCAGTGCAAACTGTTCA
GCAGCGCTCACGGCAAGGACCTGATGTTCGACGATAGCACCCTGCAGCTGGCTCTGCTGAGCAGCGAGGT
TGATGCTTTCCTGTACCTGGGTGTGAAACTGTTCCACGCGATGAAGGCTCTGACCGGCGACGCTCACCTG
CCGAGCAAGAACAAAGTGCGTTGGTGCACCATCAACAAGCTGGAAAAGATGAAATGCGACGATTGGAGCG
CGGTTAGCGGTGGCGCGATCGCTTGCACCGAGGCTAGCTGCCCGAAGGGCTGCGTGAAACAGATCCTGAA
GGGCGAAGCGGACGCTGTTAAGCTGGAAGTGCAGTACATGTACGAGGCGCTGATGTGCGGTCTGCTGCCG
GCTGTTGAGGAATACCACAACAAAGACGATTTCGGTCCGTGCAAGACCCCAGGTAGCCCGTACACCGACT
TCGGCACCCTGCGTGCGGTTGCTCTGGTGAAGAAAAGCAACAAAGACATCAACTGGAACAACATCAAGGG
CAAGAAGAGCTGCCACACCGGTGTGGGCGACATCGCTGGCTGGGTTATCCCGGTGAGCCTGATCCGTCGT
CAGAACGATAACAGCGACATCGATAGCTTCTTCGGCGAGAGCTGCGCGCCGGGCAGCGACACCAAAAGCA
ACCTGTGCAAGCTGTGCATCGGTGACCCGAAGAACAGCGCGGCTAACACCAAATGCAGCCTGAGCGACAA
GGAAGCGTACTACGGTAACCAGGGCGCTTTCCGTTGCCTGGTGGAGAAAGGTGACGTTGCTTTCGTGCCG
CACACCGTGGTTTTCGAAAACACCGATGGCAAGAACCCGGCGGTTTGGGCTAAGAACCTGAAAAGCGAAG
ACTTCGAGCTGCTGTGCCTGGATGGTAGCCGTGCGCCGGTGAGCAACTACAAGAGCTGCAAACTGAGCGG
TATCCCGCCGCCGGCTATCGTTACCCGTGAGGAAAGCATCAGCGACGTGGTTCGTATCGTGGCTAACCAG
CAGAGCCTGTACGGTCGTAAAGGCTTCGAGAAGGATATGTTCCAGCTGTTCAGCAGCAACAAGGGTAACA
ACCTGCTGTTCAACGACAACACCCAGTGCCTGATCACCTGCGATCGTCAGCCGAAAGACATCATGGAAGA
TTACTTCGGCAAGCCGTACTACACCACCGTGTACGGCGCGTCCCGCTCCGCTATGTCCTCCGAACTGATT
TCCGCCTGTACCATTAAACACTGCTCGAATTCTTTGGAAGTTTTGTTTCAAGGTCCAACTGCTGCCGCCG
CTGTGAGCAAGGGCGAGGAGCTGTTCACCGGGGTGGTGCCCATCCTGGTCGAGCTGGACGGCGACGTAAA
CGGCCACAAGTTCAGCGTGTCCGGCGAGGGCGAGGGCGATGCCACCTACGGCAAGCTGACCCTGAAGTTC
ATCTGCACCACCGGCAAGCTGCCCGTGCCCTGGCCCACCCTCGTGACCACCCTGACCTACGGCGTGCAGT
GCTTCAGCCGCTACCCCGACCACATGAAGCAGCACGACTTCTTCAAGTCCGCCATGCCCGAAGGCTACGT
CCAGGAGCGCACCATCTTCTTCAAGGACGACGGCAACTACAAGACCCGCGCCGAGGTGAAGTTCGAGGGC
GACACCCTGGTGAACCGCATCGAGCTGAAGGGCATCGACTTCAAGGAGGACGGCAACATCCTGGGGCACA
AGCTGGAGTACAACTACAACAGCCACAACGTCTATATCATGGCCGACAAGCAGAAGAACGGCATCAAGGT
GAACTTCAAGATCCGCCACAACATCGAGGACGGCAGCGTGCAGCTCGCCGACCACTACCAGCAGAACACC
CCCATCGGCGACGGCCCCGTGCTGCTGCCCGACAACCACTACCTGAGCACCCAGTCCAAGCTGAGCAAAG
ACCCCAACGAGAAGCGCGATCACATGGTCCTGCTGGAGTTCGTGACCGCCGCCGGGATCACTCTCGGCAT
GGACGAGCTGTACAAGTCCGGAGGTGGTCACCATCACCATCACCACCATCACCATCACTAATAGAAGCTT
GTCGAGAAGTACTAGAGGATCATAATCAGCCATACCACATTTGTAGAGGTTTTACTTGCTTTAAAAAACC
TCCCACACCTCCCCCTGAACCTGAAACATAAAATGAATGCAATTGTTGTTGTTAACTTGTTTATTGCAGC
TTATAATGGTTACAAATAAAGCAATAGCATCACAAATTTCACAAATAAAGCATTTTTTTCACTGCATTCT
AGTTGTGGTTTGTCCAAACTCATCAATGTATCTTATCATGTCTGGATCTGATCACTGCTTGAGCCTAGGA
GATCCGAACCAGATAAGTGAAATCTAGTTCCAAACTATTTTGTCATTTTTAATTTTCGTATTAGCTTACG
ACGCTACACCCAGTTCCCATCTATTTTGTCACTCTTCCCTAAATAATCCTTAAAAACTCCATTTCCACCC
CTCCCAGTTCCCAACTATTTTGTCCGCCCACAGCGGGGCATTTTTCTTCCTGTTATGTTTTTAATCAAAC
ATCCTGCCAACTCCATGTGACAAACCGTCATCTTCGGCTACTTTTTCTCTGTCACAGAATGAAAATTTTT
CTGTCATCTCTTCGTTATTAATGTTTGTAATTGACTGAATATCAACGCTTATTTGCAGCCTGAATGGCGA
ATGGG
[124 nt withheld, positions 4276-4399]
C
[91 nt withheld, positions 4401-4491]
A
[49 nt withheld, positions 4493-4541]
CCTTTGACGTTGGAGTCCACGTTCTT
[37 nt withheld, positions 4568-4604]
ACCCTATCTCGGTCTATTCTTTTGATTTATAAGGGATTTTGCCGATTTCGGCCTATTGGTTAAAAAATGA
GCTGATTTAACAAAAATTTAACGCGAATTTTAACAAAATATTAACGCTTACAATTTAGGTGGCACTTTTC
GGGGAAATGTGCGCGGAACCCCTATTTGTTTATTTTTCTAAATACATTCAAATATGTATCCGCTCATGAG
ACAATAACCCTGATAAATGCTTCAATAATATTGAAAAAGGAAGAGTATGAGTATTCAACATTTCCGTGTC
GCCCTTATTCCCTTTTTTGCGGCATTTTGCCTTCCTGTTTTTGCTCACCCAGAAACGCTGGTGAAAGTAA
AAGATGCTGAAGATCAGTTGGGTGCACGAGTGGGTTACATCGAACTGGATCTCAACAGCGGTAAGATCCT
TGAGAGTTTTCGCCCCGAAGAACGTTTTCCAATGATGAGCACTTTTAAAGTTCTGCTATGTGGCGCGGTA
TTATCCCGTATTGACGCCGGGCAAGAGCAACTCGGTCGCCGCATACACTATTCTCAGAATGACTTGGTTG
AGTACTCACCAGTCACAGAAAAGCATCTTACGGATGGCATGACAGTAAGAGAATTATGCAGTGCTGCCAT
AACCATGAGTGATAACACTGCGGCCAACTTACTTCTGACAACGATCGGAGGACCGAAGGAGCTAACCGCT
TTTTTGCACAACATGGGGGATCATGTAACTCGCCTTGATCGTTGGGAACCGGAGCTGAATGAAGCCATAC
CAAACGACGAGCGTGACACCACGATGCCTGTAGCAATGGCAACAACGTTGCGCAAACTATTAACTGGCGA
ACTACTTACTCTAGCTTCCCGGCAACAATTAATAGACTGGATGGAGGCGGATAAAGTTGCAGGACCACTT
CTGCGCTCGGCCCTTCCGGCTGGCTGGTTTATTGCTGATAAATCTGGAGCCGGTGAGCGTGGGTCTCGCG
GTATCATTGCAGCACTGGGGCCAGATGGTAAGCCCTCCCGTATCGTAGTTATCTACACGACGGGGAGTCA
GGCAACTATGGATGAACGAAATAGACAGATCGCTGAGATAGGTGCCTCACTGATTAAGCATTGGTAACTG
TCAGACCAAGTTTACTCATATATACTTTAGATTGATTTAAAACTTCATTTTTAATTTAAAAGGATCTAGG
TGAAGATCCTTTTTGATAATCTCATGACCAAAATCCCTTAACGTGAGTTTTCGTTCCACTGAGCGTCAGA
CCCCGTAGAAAAGATCAAAGGATCTTCTTGAGATCCTTTTTTTCTGCGCGTAATCTGCTGCTTGCAAACA
AAAAAACCACCGCTACCAGCGGTGGTTTGTTTGCCGGATCAAGAGCTACCAACTCTTTTTCCGAAGGTAA
CTGGCTTCAGCAGAGCGCAGATACCAAATACTGTTCTTCTAGTGTAGCCGTAGTTAGGCCACCACTTCAA
GAACTCTGTAGCACCGCCTACATACCTCGCTCTGCTAATCCTGTTACCAGTGGCTGCTGCCAGTGGCGAT
AAGTCGTGTCTTACCGGGTTGGACTCAAGACGATAGTTACCGGATAAGGCGCAGCGGTCGGGCTGAACGG
GGGGTTCGTGCACACAGCCCAGCTTGGAGCGAACGACCTACACCGAACTGAGATACCTACAGCGTGAGCT
ATGAGAAAGCGCCACGCTTCCCGAAGGGAGAAAGGCGGACAGGTATCCGGTAAGCGGCAGGGTCGGAACA
GGAGAGCGCACGAGGGAGCTTCCAGGGGGAAACGCCTGGTATCTTTATAGTCCTGTCGGGTTTCGCCACC
TCTGACTTGAGCGTCGATTTTTGTGATGCTCGTCAGGGGGGCGGAGCCTATGGAAAAACGCCAGCAACGC
GGCCTTTTTACGGTTCCTGGCCTTTTGCTGGCCTTTTGCTCACATGTTCTTTCCTGCGTTATCCCCTGAT
TCTGTGGATAACCGTATTACCGCCTTTGAGTGAGCTGATACCGCTCGCCGCAGCCGAACGACCGAGCGCA
GCGAGTCAGTGAGCGAGGAAGCGGAAGAGCGCCTGATGCGGTATTTTCTCCTTACGCATCTGTGCGGTAT
TTCACACCGCATAGACCAGCCGCGTAACCTGGCAAAATCGGTTACGGTTGAGTAATAAATGGATGCCCTG
CGTAAGCGGGTGTGGGCGGACAATAAAGTCTTAAACTGAACAAAATAGATCTAAACTATGACAATAAAGT
CTTAAACTAGACAGAATAGTTGTAAACTGAAATCAGTCCAGTTATGCTGTGAAAAAGCATACTGGACTTT
TGTTATGGCTAAAGCAAACTCTTCATTTTCTGAAGTGCAAATTGCCCGTCGTATTAAAGAGGGGCGTGGC
CAAGGGCATGGTAAAGACTATATTCGCGGCGTTGTGACAATTTACCGAACAACTCCGCGGCCGGGAAGCC
GATCTCGGCTTGAACGAATTGTTAGGTGGCGGTACTTGGGTCGATATCAAAGTGCATCACTTCTTCCCGT
ATGCCCAACTTTGTATAGAGAGCCACTGCGGGATCGTCACCGTAATCTGCTTGCACGTAGATCACATAAG
CACCAAGCGCGTTGGCCTCATGCTTGAGGAGATTGATGAGCGCGGTGGCAATGCCCTGCCTCCGGTGCTC
GCCGGAGACTGCGAGATCATAGATATAGATCTCACTACGCGGCTGCTCAAACTTGGGCAGAACGTAAGCC
GCGAGAGCGCCAACAACCGCTTCTTGGTCGAAGGCAGCAAGCGCGATGAATGTCTTACTACGGAGCAAGT
TCCCGAGGTAATCGGAGTCCGGCTGATGTTGGGAGTAGGTGGCTACGTCTCCGAACTCACGACCGAAAAG
ATCAAGAGCAGCCCGCATGGATTTGACTTGGTCAGGGCCGAGCCTACATGTGCGAATGATGCCCATACTT
GAGCCACCTAACTTTGTTTTAGGGCGACTGCCCTGCTGCGTAACATCGTTGCTGCTCCATAACATCAAAC
ATCGACCCACGGCGTAACGCGCTTGCTGCTTGGATGCCCGAGGCATAGACTGTACAAAAAAACAGTCATA
ACAAGCCATGAAAACCGCCACTGCGCCGTTACCACCGCTGCGTTCGGTCAAGGTTCTGGACCAGTTGCGT
GAGCGCATACGCTACTTGCATTACAGTTTACGAACCGAACAGGCTTATGTCAACTGGGTTCGTGCCTTCA
TCCGTTTCCACGGTGTGCGTCACCCGGCAACCTTGGGCAGCAGCGAAGTCGAGGCATTTCTGTCCTGGCT
GGCGAACGAGCGCAAGGTTTCGGTCTCCACGCATCGTCAGGCATTGGCGGCCTTGCTGTTCTTCTACGGC
AAGGTGCTGTGCACGGATCTGCCCTGGCTTCAGGAGATC
Features (pLannotate 1.2.2; 17 found; start..end, strand, type, name):
    156..247     +  promoter       polyhedrin promoter: polh from Autographa californica; promoter for the baculovirus polyhedrin gene
    290..2824    +  CDS            SAX_LITCT: Experimental evidence at protein level: Swiss-Prot protein existence level 1. Binds specifically to the neurotoxin saxitoxin. Its physiological role may be to transport or sequester an endogenous organic molecule other than Fe(3+). It may participate in a detoxification mechanism for neutralizing a microbial toxin. From Lithobates catesbeianus (American bullfrog) (Rana catesbeiana).
   2873..3586    +  CDS            mEGFP: mEGFP is a basic (constitutively fluorescent) green fluorescent protein published in 2002, derived from Aequorea victoria. It has moderate acid sensitivity.
   3599..3615    +  CDS            6xHis (fragment): 6xHis affinity tag
   3658..3741    +  CDS            large T antigen (fragment): large T antigen from SV40 (simian virus 40)
   3764..3898    +  polyA_signal   SV40 poly(A) signal: SV40 polyadenylation signal
   3927..4092    -  mobile_element Tn7L: mini-Tn7 element (left end of the Tn7 transposon) Tn7
   4255..4271    +  CDS            lacZα (fragment): LacZα fragment of β-galactosidase; lacZ fragment
   4276..4730    +  rep_origin     f1 ori (sequence partly withheld): f1 bacteriophage origin of replication; arrow indicates direction of (+) strand synthesis
   4756..4860    +  promoter       AmpR promoter: bla
   4861..5721    +  CDS            AmpR: β-lactamase; bla; confers resistance to ampicillin, carbenicillin, and related antibiotics
   5892..6480    +  rep_origin     ori: high-copy-number ColE1/pMB1/pBR322/pUC origin of replication
   6666..6717    -  misc_feature   bom (fragment): basis of mobility region from pBR322
   6785..7009    -  mobile_element Tn7R: mini-Tn7 element (right end of the Tn7 transposon) Tn7
   7076..7609    -  CDS            GmR: gentamycin acetyltransferase; aacC1; confers resistance to gentamycin
   7779..7807    -  promoter       Pc promoter: intI1 (promoter lies within the coding sequence); class 1 integron promoter
   7785..129     -  CDS            YPR2_ECOLX (fragment) (across the origin): Protein predicted: Swiss-Prot protein existence level 4. From Escherichia coli.
