[The description below was written by a language model from this plasmid's Addgene catalogue record and pLannotate feature annotations shown in this document.]
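Description:
RcSxph F784C is an insect-cell expression construct built on the pFastBac1 donor backbone, the transfer plasmid of the Bac-to-Bac baculovirus system. It is about 8 kb and is propagated in E. coli at high copy from a ColE1/pUC-type origin under ampicillin selection (AmpR). An f1 origin is also present. The expression cassette and a gentamicin resistance gene (GmR, driven by the Pc integron promoter) sit between the Tn7L and Tn7R ends of a mini-Tn7 element. This arrangement lets the region be transposed into a baculovirus shuttle genome (bacmid) in a suitable E. coli host, and the resulting bacmid is then used to produce recombinant baculovirus for infecting insect cells.

The payload is saxiphilin from the American bullfrog (Rana catesbeiana, also Lithobates catesbeianus), a soluble protein that binds the neurotoxin saxitoxin with high specificity. It carries the point mutation F784C. The depositor notes that residue numbering starts after the predicted signal peptide cleavage site, and that the construct has one extra methionine following the signal peptide relative to the reference GenBank entry. Transcription is driven by the very late, strong polyhedrin promoter and terminated by the SV40 polyadenylation signal. The coding sequence is fused at its C terminus to monomeric EGFP followed by a His10 tag; the automated annotation picks up only a 6xHis fragment of this tag. The GFP allows expression and protein behaviour to be followed by fluorescence, while the histidine tag supports metal-affinity purification. The stated purpose is protein expression and characterization, in a study defining the residues that determine saxitoxin binding across the frog saxiphilin family. The record does not state the specific rationale for the cysteine substitution.
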