Addgene plasmid #194031: RcSxph F784C
Purpose: Protein expression and characterization
Depositing lab: Dan Minor. Depositing organization: University of California, San Francisco (UCSF). Publication: Definition of a saxitoxin (STX) binding code enables discovery and characterization of the anuran saxiphilin family. Chen Z, Zakrzewska S, Hajare HS, Alvarez-Buylla A, Abderemane-Ali F, Bogan M, Ramirez D, O'Connell LA, Du Bois J, Minor DL Jr. Proc Natl Acad Sci U S A. 2022 Nov;119(44):e2210114119. doi: 10.1073/pnas.2210114119. Epub 2022 Oct 24. PubMed 36279441.
Backbone
  Vector backbone: pFastBac1
  Backbone manufacturer: Invitrogen
  Vector type: Insect Expression
Growth in bacteria
  Bacterial resistance: Ampicillin, 100 μg/mL
  Growth temperature: 37°C
  Growth strain: DH5alpha
  Copy number: High Copy
Gene/Insert
  Gene/Insert name: Rana catesbeiana Saxiphilin
  Species: Rana catesbeiana
  Mutation: F784C
  GenBank ID: U05246.1
  Promoter: Polyhedrin
  Tag / fusion protein: mEGFP, (C terminal on insert); His10 (C terminal on insert)
  Cloning method: Gibson Cloning
  Sequencing primers: 5′ Polyhedrin forward; 3′ GFP reverse
Terms and licenses: Academic/Nonprofit Terms; Industry Terms: Not Available to Industry
Depositor comments: Mutation numbering scheme is based on the predicted signal peptide (SP) cleavage site and does not include SP. Relative to U05246.1, RcSxph contains an additional M following signal peptide.
How to cite: RcSxph F784C was a gift from Dan Minor (Addgene plasmid # 194031 ; http://n2t.net/addgene:194031 ; RRID:Addgene_194031)
